>Addgene plasmid #119659 | pC0.065 | addgene full sequence | sequence record 237366 | Addgene NGS Result
GTGGCTCTTCAGTGGACGAAAGGGCCTCGTGATACGCCTATTTTTATAGGTTAATGTCATGATAATAATG
GTTTCTTAGACGTCAGGTGGCACTTTTCGGGGAAATGTGCGCGGAACCCCTATTTGTTTATTTTTCTAAA
TACATTCAAATATGTATCCGCTCATGAGACAATAACCCTGATAAATGCTTCAATAATATTGAAAAAGGAA
GAGTATGCGCTCACGCAACTGGTCCAGAACCTTGACCGAACGCAGCGGTGGTAACGGCGCAGTGGCGGTT
TTCATGGCTTGTTATGACTGTTTTTTTTTGGGGTACAGTCTATGCCTCGGGCATCCAAGCAGCAAGCGCG
TTACGCCGTGGGTCGATGTTTGATGTTATGGAGCAGCAACGATGTTACGCAGCAGGGCAGTCGCCCTAAA
ACAAAGTTAAACATCATGAGGGAAGCGGTGATCGCCGAAGTATCGACTCAACTATCAGAGGTAGTTGGCG
TCATCGAGCGCCATCTCGAACCGACGTTGCTGGCCGTACATTTGTACGGCTCCGCAGTGGATGGCGGCCT
GAAGCCACACAGCGATATTGATTTGCTGGTTACGGTGACCGTAAGGCTTGATGAAACAACGCGGCGAGCT
TTGATCAACGACCTTTTGGAAACTTCGGCTTCCCCTGGAGAGAGCGAGATTCTCCGCGCTGTAGAAGTCA
CCATTGTTGTGCACGACGACATCATTCCGTGGCGTTATCCAGCTAAGCGCGAACTGCAATTTGGAGAATG
GCAGCGCAATGACATTCTTGCAGGTATCTTCGAGCCAGCCACGATCGACATTGATCTGGCTATCTTGCTG
ACAAAAGCAAGAGAACATAGCGTTGCCTTGGTAGGTCCAGCGGCGGAGGAACTCTTTGATCCGGTTCCTG
AACAGGATCTATTTGAGGCGCTAAATGAAACCTTAACGCTATGGAACTCGCCGCCCGACTGGGCTGGCGA
TGAGCGAAATGTAGTGCTTACGTTGTCCCGCATTTGGTACAGCGCAGTAACCGGCAAAATCGCGCCGAAG
GATGTCGCTGCCGACTGGGCAATGGAGCGCCTGCCGGCCCAGTATCAGCCCGTCATACTTGAAGCTAGAC
AGGCTTATCTTGGACAAGAAGAAGATCGCTTGGCCTCGCGCGCAGATCAGTTGGAAGAATTTGTCCATTA
CGTAAAAGGCGAGATCACCAAGGTAGTCGGCAAATAACTGTCAGACCAAGTTTACTCATATATACTTTAG
ATTGATTTAAAACTTCATTTTTAATTTAAAAGGATCTAGGTGAAGATCCTTTTTGATAATCTCATGACCA
AAATCCCTTAACGTGAGTTTTCGTTCCACTGAGCGTCAGACCCCGTAGAAAAGATCAAAGGATCTTCTTG
AGATCCTTTTTTTCTGCGCGTAATCTGCTGCTTGCAAACAAAAAAACCACCGCTACCAGCGGTGGTTTGT
TTGCCGGATCAAGAGCTACCAACTCTTTTTCCGAAGGTAACTGGCTTCAGCAGAGCGCAGATACCAAATA
CTGTTCTTCTAGTGTAGCCGTAGTTAGGCCACCACTTCAAGAACTCTGTAGCACCGCCTACATACCTCGC
TCTGCTAATCCTGTTACCAGTGGCTGCTGCCAGTGGCGATAAGTCGTGTCTTACCGGGTTGGACTCAAGA
CGATAGTTACCGGATAAGGCGCAGCGGTCGGGCTGAACGGGGGGTTCGTGCACACAGCCCAGCTTGGAGC
GAACGACCTACACCGAACTGAGATACCTACAGCGTGAGCTATGAGAAAGCGCCACGCTTCCCGAAGGGAG
AAAGGCGGACAGGTATCCGGTAAGCGGCAGGGTCGGAACAGGAGAGCGCACGAGGGAGCTTCCAGGGGGA
AACGCCTGGTATCTTTATAGTCCTGTCGGGTTTCGCCACCTCTGACTTGAGCGTCGATTTTTGTGATGCT
CGTCAGGGGGGCGGAGCCTATGGAAAAACGCCAGCAACGCGGCCTTTTTACGGTTCCTGGCCTTTTGCTG
GCCTTTTGCTCACATGTTCTTTCCTGCGTTATCCCCTGATTCTGTGGATAACCGTATTACCGCCTTTGAG
TGAGCTGATACCGCTCGCCGCAGCCGAACGACCGAGCGCAGCGAGTCAGTGAGCGAGGAAGCGGAAGAGC
GCCCAATACGCAAACCGCCTCTCCCCGCGCGTTGGCCGATTCATTAATCACTCTGTGGTCTCAGCTTCCA
TCAAAAAACCAGGCTTGAGTATAGCCTGGTTTCGTTTGACGCTTGAGACCACGAA
Features (pLannotate 1.2.2; 6 found; start..end, strand, type, name):
    110..214     +  promoter       AmpR promoter: bla
    205..285     -  CDS            int (fragment): INT2_ECOLX - Protein inferred from homology: Swiss-Prot protein existence level 3. Putative integrase believed to be involved in the insertion of antibiotic resistance genes into plasmids and transposons. From Escherichia coli.
    373..429     +  CDS            GmR (fragment): gentamycin acetyltransferase; aacC1; confers resistance to gentamycin
    436..1224    +  CDS            aadA: S3AD_ECOLX - Experimental evidence at protein level: Swiss-Prot protein existence level 1. Mediates bacterial resistance to the antibiotics streptomycin and spectinomycin. From Escherichia coli.
   1398..1986    +  rep_origin     ori: high-copy-number ColE1/pMB1/pBR322/pUC origin of replication
   2169..2218    +  CDS            lacI (fragment): lac repressor; lacI; The lac repressor binds to the lac operator to inhibit transcription in E. coli. This inhibition can be relieved by adding lactose or isopropyl-β-D-thiogalactopyranoside (IPTG).
