[The description below was written by a language model from this plasmid's Addgene catalogue record and pLannotate feature annotations shown in this document.]
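Description:
pC0.065 is a Level 0 part plasmid from the CyanoGate modular cloning suite, a Golden Gate-style toolkit that extends the plant MoClo syntax to the engineering of cyanobacteria. It is built on the pICH41276 acceptor backbone (about 2.2 kb) and is maintained in E. coli as a high-copy plasmid through a ColE1/pUC-type origin of replication. Selection is with spectinomycin, conferred by the aadA aminoglycoside adenylyltransferase gene, which appears to be driven by the annotated bla (AmpR) promoter upstream of it. The short integrase and gentamicin acetyltransferase fragments flagged next to aadA are most likely remnants of the integron cassette from which the resistance marker was derived. They are not functional genes, and the small lacI fragment is likewise a leftover of backbone sequence.

The payload is a 42 bp transcriptional terminator, recorded as ECK120010860 and described as the terminator of the E. coli araBAD operon. It was inserted using BpiI, a type IIS enzyme whose recognition sites are lost during cloning. The automated feature table does not annotate the terminator itself, which is unsurprising for so short an element, so its exact position in the 2,295 nt sequence is not given. The plasmid carries no promoter, coding sequence or reporter as cargo. As a Level 0 module, it serves as a standardised, sequence-verified terminator part that can be combined with promoter and coding sequence parts in hierarchical assembly reactions to build transcriptional units and, from these, multigene constructs for expression in cyanobacteria.
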