Addgene plasmid #119659: pC0.065
Purpose: Level 0 part. Terminator araBAD operon from E. coli.
Depositing lab: Alistair McCormick. Depositing organization: University of Edinburgh. Publication: CyanoGate: A Modular Cloning Suite for Engineering Cyanobacteria Based on the Plant MoClo Syntax. Vasudevan R, Gale GAR, Schiavon AA, Puzorjov A, Malin J, Gillespie MD, Vavitsas K, Zulkower V, Wang B, Howe CJ, Lea-Smith DJ, McCormick AJ. Plant Physiol. 2019 May;180(1):39-55. doi: 10.1104/pp.18.01401. Epub 2019 Feb 28. PubMed 30819783.
Backbone
  Vector backbone: pICH41276
  Backbone size w/o insert (bp): 2247
  Vector type: Synthetic Biology
Growth in bacteria
  Bacterial resistance: Spectinomycin, 50 μg/mL
  Growth temperature: 37°C
  Growth strain: DH5alpha
  Copy number: High Copy
Gene/Insert
  Gene/Insert name: ECK120010860
  Insert size (bp): 42
  Cloning method: Restriction Enzyme; 5′ cloning site BpiI (destroyed during cloning); 3′ cloning site BpiI (destroyed during cloning)
  Sequencing primers: 5′ ttgagtgagctgataccgct; 3′ GTCTCATGAGCGGATACATATTTGAATG
Terms and licenses: Academic/Nonprofit Terms; Industry Terms: Not Available to Industry
Depositor comments: Please visit https://www.biorxiv.org/content/10.1101/426700v1 for bioRxiv preprint.
How to cite: pC0.065 was a gift from Alistair McCormick (Addgene plasmid # 119659 ; http://n2t.net/addgene:119659 ; RRID:Addgene_119659)
