>Addgene plasmid #119659 | pC0.065 | depositor partial sequence | sequence record 226210 | insert
CCATCAAAAAACCAGGCTTGAGTATAGCCTGGTTTCGTTTGA
